Addgene plasmid #22860: p3962 pcDNA3-IRF3-FL
Depositing lab: Peter Howley. Depositing organization: Harvard Medical School. Publication: Identification of TRAIL as an interferon regulatory factor 3 transcriptional target. Kirshner JR, Karpova AY, Kops M, Howley PM. J Virol. 2005 Jul . 79(14):9320-4. 10.1128/JVI.79.14.9320-9324.2005 PubMed 15994827.
Backbone
  Vector backbone: pcDNA3
  Backbone size w/o insert (bp): 5000
  Vector type: Mammalian Expression
Growth in bacteria
  Bacterial resistance: Ampicillin, 100 μg/mL
  Growth temperature: 37°C
  Growth strain: DH5alpha
  Copy number: Unknown
Gene/Insert
  Gene/Insert name: IRF3
  Species: H. sapiens (human)
  Insert size (bp): 1000
  Entrez Gene: IRF3 (a.k.a. IIAE7)
  Cloning method: Restriction Enzyme; 5′ cloning site EcoRI (unknown if destroyed); 3′ cloning site NotI (unknown if destroyed)
  Sequencing primers: 5′ unknown
Terms and licenses: Academic/Nonprofit Terms; Industry Terms: Not Available to Industry
How to cite: p3962 pcDNA3-IRF3-FL was a gift from Peter Howley (Addgene plasmid # 22860 ; http://n2t.net/addgene:22860 ; RRID:Addgene_22860)
