[The description below was written by a language model from this plasmid's Addgene catalogue record and pLannotate feature annotations shown in this document.]
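Description:
p3962 pcDNA3-IRF3-FL is a mammalian expression plasmid built on the pcDNA3 backbone and carrying full-length human interferon regulatory factor 3 (IRF3). The sequenced construct is about 6.8 kb. It is propagated in E. coli through a high-copy ColE1/pUC-type origin and selected with ampicillin via the β-lactamase gene and its own promoter. An f1 origin is also present, which allows single-stranded DNA production. For selection in mammalian cells, an SV40 enhancer/early promoter drives the neomycin phosphotransferase gene, terminated by an SV40 polyadenylation signal, permitting G418 selection of stable transfectants. The short ble, lacI, lac promoter/operator, bom and HIV-1 LTR matches in the feature table are small fragments typical of backbone remnants or chance similarity and are not functional cassettes.

The IRF3 coding sequence, annotated at roughly 1.28 kb (somewhat larger than the rounded 1 kb in the catalogue fields), was cloned between EcoRI and NotI sites. It sits downstream of the human cytomegalovirus immediate early enhancer and promoter and upstream of the bovine growth hormone polyadenylation signal, giving strong constitutive expression in transfected mammalian cells. Flanking T7 and SP6 promoters allow in vitro transcription of either strand and serve as convenient sequencing priming sites. No epitope tag or reporter is annotated or recorded.

IRF3 is a key transcriptional regulator of type I interferon and interferon-stimulated genes in the innate antiviral response. The associated publication concerns identification of TRAIL as an IRF3 transcriptional target, so the plasmid is suited to overexpressing wild-type IRF3 to study its target gene activation.
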