Features (pLannotate 1.2.2; 21 found; start..end, strand, type, name):
      1..380     +  enhancer       CMV enhancer: human cytomegalovirus immediate early enhancer
    381..584     +  promoter       CMV promoter: human cytomegalovirus (CMV) immediate early promoter
    580..613     +  LTR            5' LTR (truncated) (fragment): truncated 5' long terminal repeat (LTR) from HIV-1
    629..647     +  promoter       T7 promoter: promoter for bacteriophage T7 RNA polymerase
    713..1993    +  CDS            IRF3: IRF3_HUMAN - Experimental evidence at protein level: Swiss-Prot protein existence level 1. Key transcriptional regulator of type I interferon (IFN)- dependent immune responses which plays a critical role in the innate immune response against DNA and RNA viruses (PubMed:22394562, PubMed:25636800, PubMed:27302953). Regulates the transcription of type I IFN genes (IFN-alpha and IFN-beta) and IFN-stimulated genes (ISG) by binding to an interferon-stimulated response element (ISRE) in their promoters (PubMed:11846977, PubMed:16846591, PubMed:16979567, PubMed:20049431, PubMed:32972995). Acts as a mo
   2148..2166    -  promoter       SP6 promoter: promoter for bacteriophage SP6 RNA polymerase
   2192..2416    +  polyA_signal   bGH poly(A) signal: bovine growth hormone polyadenylation signal
   2420..2441    +  promoter       SV40 promoter (fragment): SV40 enhancer and early promoter
   2462..2890    +  rep_origin     f1 ori (sequence partly withheld): f1 bacteriophage origin of replication; arrow indicates direction of (+) strand synthesis
   2904..3233    +  promoter       SV40 promoter: SV40 enhancer and early promoter
   3300..4091    +  CDS            neo: KKA2_KLEPN - Also known as kan, nptII. Experimental evidence at protein level: Swiss-Prot protein existence level 1. Resistance to kanamycin, neomycin, paromomycin, ribostamycin, butirosin and gentamicin B. From Klebsiella pneumoniae.
   4115..4273    +  CDS            ble (fragment): BLE_KLEPN - Experimental evidence at protein level: Swiss-Prot protein existence level 1. Binding protein with a strong affinity to the bleomycin family of antibiotics. Binds to CL990; an antimitotic-antibiotic compound. From Klebsiella pneumoniae.
   4268..4389    +  polyA_signal   SV40 poly(A) signal: SV40 polyadenylation signal
   4462..4478    -  protein_bind   lac operator: The lac repressor binds to the lac operator to inhibit transcription in E. coli. This inhibition can be relieved by adding lactose or isopropyl-β-D-thiogalactopyranoside (IPTG). lac repressor encoded by lacI
   4486..4516    -  promoter       lac promoter: promoter for the E. coli lac operon
   4531..4552    -  protein_bind   CAP binding site: CAP binding activates transcription in the presence of cAMP. E. coli catabolite activator protein
   4565..4657    -  CDS            lacI (fragment): lac repressor; lacI; The lac repressor binds to the lac operator to inhibit transcription in E. coli. This inhibition can be relieved by adding lactose or isopropyl-β-D-thiogalactopyranoside (IPTG).
   4840..5428    -  rep_origin     ori: high-copy-number ColE1/pMB1/pBR322/pUC origin of replication
   5599..6459    -  CDS            AmpR: β-lactamase; bla; confers resistance to ampicillin, carbenicillin, and related antibiotics
   6460..6564    -  promoter       AmpR promoter: bla
   6623..6675    -  misc_feature   bom (fragment): basis of mobility region from pBR322
>Addgene plasmid #22860 | p3962 pcDNA3-IRF3-FL | addgene full sequence | sequence record 487625 | Addgene NGS Result
GACATTGATTATTGACTAGTTATTAATAGTAATCAATTACGGGGTCATTAGTTCATAGCCCATATATGGA
GTTCCGCGTTACATAACTTACGGTAAATGGCCCGCCTGGCTGACCGCCCAACGACCCCCGCCCATTGACG
TCAATAATGACGTATGTTCCCATAGTAACGCCAATAGGGACTTTCCATTGACGTCAATGGGTGGAGTATT
TACGGTAAACTGCCCACTTGGCAGTACATCAAGTGTATCATATGCCAAGTACGCCCCCTATTGACGTCAA
TGACGGTAAATGGCCCGCCTGGCATTATGCCCAGTACATGACCTTATGGGACTTTCCTACTTGGCAGTAC
ATCTACGTATTAGTCATCGCTATTACCATGGTGATGCGGTTTTGGCAGTACATCAATGGGCGTGGATAGC
GGTTTGACTCACGGGGATTTCCAAGTCTCCACCCCATTGACGTCAATGGGAGTTTGTTTTGGCACCAAAA
TCAACGGGACTTTCCAAAATGTCGTAACAACTCCGCCCCATTGACGCAAATGGGCGGTAGGCGTGTACGG
TGGGAGGTCTATATAAGCAGAGCTCTCTGGCTAACTAGAGAACCCACTGCTTACTGGCTTATCGAAATTA
ATACGACTCACTATAGGGAGACCCAAGCTTGGTACCGAGCTCGGATCCACTAGTAACGGCCGCCAGTGTG
CTGGAATTCACCATGGGAACCCCAAAGCCACGGATCCTGCCCTGGCTGGTGTCGCAGCTGGACCTGGGGC
AACTGGAGGGCGTGGCCTGGGTGAACAAGAGCCGCACGCGCTTCCGCATCCCTTGGAAGCACGGCCTACG
GCAGGATGCACAGCAGGAGGATTTCGGAATCTTCCAGGCCTGGGCCGAGGCCACTGGTGCATATGTTCCC
GGGAGGGATAAGCCAGACCTGCCAACCTGGAAGAGGAATTTCCGCTCTGCCCTCAACCGCAAAGAAGGGT
TGCGTTTAGCAGAGGACCGGAGCAAGGACCCTCACGACCCACATAAAATCTACGAGTTTGTGAACTCAGG
AGTTGGGGACTTTTCCCAGCCAGACACCTCTCCGGACACCAATGGTGGAGGCAGTACTTCTGATACCCAG
GAAGACATTCTGGATGAGTTACTGGGTAACATGGTGTTGGCCCCACTCCCAGATCCGGGACCCCCAAGCC
TGGCTGTAGCCCCTGAGCCCTGCCCTCAGCCCCTGCGGAGCCCCAGCTTGGACAATCCCACTCCCTTCCC
AAACCTGGGGCCCTCTGAGAACCCACTGAAGCGGCTGTTGGTGCCGGGGGAAGAGTGGGAGTTCGAGGTG
ACAGCCTTCTACCGGGGCCGCCAAGTCTTCCAGCAGACCATCTCCTGCCCGGAGGGCCTGCGGCTGGTGG
GGTCCGAAGTGGGAGACAGGACGCTGCCTGGATGGCCAGTCACACTGCCAGACCCTGGCATGTCCCTGAC
AGACAGGGGAGTGATGAGCTACGTGAGGCATGTGCTGAGCTGCCTGGGTGGGGGACTGGCTCTCTGGCGG
GCCGGGCAGTGGCTCTGGGCCCAGCGGCTGGGGCACTGCCACACATACTGGGCAGTGAGCGAGGAGCTGC
TCCCCAACAGCGGGCATGGGCCTGATGGCGAGGTCCCCAAGGACAAGGAAGGAGGCGTGTTTGACCTGGG
GCCCTTCATTGTAGATCTGATTACCTTCACGGAAGGAAGCGGACGCTCACCACGCTATGCCCTCTGGTTC
TGTGTGGGGGAGTCATGGCCCCAGGACCAGCCGTGGACCAAGAGGCTCGTGATGGTCAAGGTTGTGCCCA
CGTGCCTCAGGGCCTTGGTAGAAATGGCCCGGGTAGGGGGTGCCTCCTCCCTGGAGAATACTGTGGACCT
GCACATTTCCAACAGCCACCCACTCTCCCTCACCTCCGACCAGTACAAGGCCTACCTGCAGGACTTGGTG
GAGGGCATGGATTTCCAGGGCCCTGGGGAGAGCTGAGCCCTCGCTCCTCATGGTGTGCCTCCAACCCCCC
TGTTCCCCACCACCTCAACCAATAAACTGGTTCCTGCTATGAAAAAAAAAAAAAAAAAAAAAAAAAAAAA
ACTCGAGACTAGTGCGGCCGCTCGAGCATGCATCTAGAGGGCCCTATTCTATAGTGTCACCTAAATGCTA
GAGCTCGCTGATCAGCCTCGACTGTGCCTTCTAGTTGCCAGCCATCTGTTGTTTGCCCCTCCCCCGTGCC
TTCCTTGACCCTGGAAGGTGCCACTCCCACTGTCCTTTCCTAATAAAATGAGGAAATTGCATCGCATTGT
CTGAGTAGGTGTCATTCTATTCTGGGGGGTGGGGTGGGGCAGGACAGCAAGGGGGAGGATTGGGAAGACA
ATAGCAGGCATGCTGGGGATGCGGTGGGCTCTATGGCTTCTGAGGCGGAAAGAACCAGCTGGGGCTCTAG
GGGGTATCCCC
[124 nt withheld, positions 2462-2585]
C
[91 nt withheld, positions 2587-2677]
A
[49 nt withheld, positions 2679-2727]
CCTTTGACGTTGGAGTCCACGTTCTTT
[37 nt withheld, positions 2755-2791]
ACCCTATCTCGGTCTATTCTTTTGATTTATAAGGGATTTTGCCGATTTCGGCCTATTGGTTAAAAAATGA
GCTGATTTAACAAAAATTTAACGCGAATTAATTCTGTGGAATGTGTGTCAGTTAGGGTGTGGAAAGTCCC
CAGGCTCCCCAGCAGGCAGAAGTATGCAAAGCATGCATCTCAATTAGTCAGCAACCAGGTGTGGAAAGTC
CCCAGGCTCCCCAGCAGGCAGAAGTATGCAAAGCATGCATCTCAATTAGTCAGCAACCATAGTCCCGCCC
CTAACTCCGCCCATCCCGCCCCTAACTCCGCCCAGTTCCGCCCATTCTCCGCCCCATGGCTGACTAATTT
TTTTTATTTATGCAGAGGCCGAGGCCGCCTCTGCCTCTGAGCTATTCCAGAAGTAGTGAGGAGGCTTTTT
TGGAGGCCTAGGCTTTTGCAAAAAGCTCCCGGGAGCTTGTATATCCATTTTCGGATCTGATCAAGAGACA
GGATGAGGATCGTTTCGCATGATTGAACAAGATGGATTGCACGCAGGTTCTCCGGCCGCTTGGGTGGAGA
GGCTATTCGGCTATGACTGGGCACAACAGACAATCGGCTGCTCTGATGCCGCCGTGTTCCGGCTGTCAGC
GCAGGGGCGCCCGGTTCTTTTTGTCAAGACCGACCTGTCCGGTGCCCTGAATGAACTGCAGGACGAGGCA
GCGCGGCTATCGTGGCTGGCCACGACGGGCGTTCCTTGCGCAGCTGTGCTCGACGTTGTCACTGAAGCGG
GAAGGGACTGGCTGCTATTGGGCGAAGTGCCGGGGCAGGATCTCCTGTCATCTCACCTTGCTCCTGCCGA
GAAAGTATCCATCATGGCTGATGCAATGCGGCGGCTGCATACGCTTGATCCGGCTACCTGCCCATTCGAC
CACCAAGCGAAACATCGCATCGAGCGAGCACGTACTCGGATGGAAGCCGGTCTTGTCGATCAGGATGATC
TGGACGAAGAGCATCAGGGGCTCGCGCCAGCCGAACTGTTCGCCAGGCTCAAGGCGCGCATGCCCGACGG
CGAGGATCTCGTCGTGACCCATGGCGATGCCTGCTTGCCGAATATCATGGTGGAAAATGGCCGCTTTTCT
GGATTCATCGACTGTGGCCGGCTGGGTGTGGCGGACCGCTATCAGGACATAGCGTTGGCTACCCGTGATA
TTGCTGAAGAGCTTGGCGGCGAATGGGCTGACCGCTTCCTCGTGCTTTACGGTATCGCCGCTCCCGATTC
GCAGCGCATCGCCTTCTATCGCCTTCTTGACGAGTTCTTCTGAGCGGGACTCTGGGGTTCGAAATGACCG
ACCAAGCGACGCCCAACCTGCCATCACGAGATTTCGATTCCACCGCCGCCTTCTATGAAAGGTTGGGCTT
CGGAATCGTTTTCCGGGACGCCGGCTGGATGATCCTCCAGCGCGGGGATCTCATGCTGGAGTTCTTCGCC
CACCCCAACTTGTTTATTGCAGCTTATAATGGTTACAAATAAAGCAATAGCATCACAAATTTCACAAATA
AAGCATTTTTTTCACTGCATTCTAGTTGTGGTTTGTCCAAACTCATCAATGTATCTTATCATGTCTGTAT
ACCGTCGACCTCTAGCTAGAGCTTGGCGTAATCATGGTCATAGCTGTTTCCTGTGTGAAATTGTTATCCG
CTCACAATTCCACACAACATACGAGCCGGAAGCATAAAGTGTAAAGCCTGGGGTGCCTAATGAGTGAGCT
AACTCACATTAATTGCGTTGCGCTCACTGCCCGCTTTCCAGTCGGGAAACCTGTCGTGCCAGCTGCATTA
ATGAATCGGCCAACGCGCGGGGAGAGGCGGTTTGCGTATTGGGCGCTCTTCCGCTTCCTCGCTCACTGAC
TCGCTGCGCTCGGTCGTTCGGCTGCGGCGAGCGGTATCAGCTCACTCAAAGGCGGTAATACGGTTATCCA
CAGAATCAGGGGATAACGCAGGAAAGAACATGTGAGCAAAAGGCCAGCAAAAGGCCAGGAACCGTAAAAA
GGCCGCGTTGCTGGCGTTTTTCCATAGGCTCCGCCCCCCTGACGAGCATCACAAAAATCGACGCTCAAGT
CAGAGGTGGCGAAACCCGACAGGACTATAAAGATACCAGGCGTTTCCCCCTGGAAGCTCCCTCGTGCGCT
CTCCTGTTCCGACCCTGCCGCTTACCGGATACCTGTCCGCCTTTCTCCCTTCGGGAAGCGTGGCGCTTTC
TCATAGCTCACGCTGTAGGTATCTCAGTTCGGTGTAGGTCGTTCGCTCCAAGCTGGGCTGTGTGCACGAA
CCCCCCGTTCAGCCCGACCGCTGCGCCTTATCCGGTAACTATCGTCTTGAGTCCAACCCGGTAAGACACG
ACTTATCGCCACTGGCAGCAGCCACTGGTAACAGGATTAGCAGAGCGAGGTATGTAGGCGGTGCTACAGA
GTTCTTGAAGTGGTGGCCTAACTACGGCTACACTAGAAGAACAGTATTTGGTATCTGCGCTCTGCTGAAG
CCAGTTACCTTCGGAAAAAGAGTTGGTAGCTCTTGATCCGGCAAACAAACCACCGCTGGTAGCGGTGGTT
TTTTTGTTTGCAAGCAGCAGATTACGCGCAGAAAAAAAGGATCTCAAGAAGATCCTTTGATCTTTTCTAC
GGGGTCTGACGCTCAGTGGAACGAAAACTCACGTTAAGGGATTTTGGTCATGAGATTATCAAAAAGGATC
TTCACCTAGATCCTTTTAAATTAAAAATGAAGTTTTAAATCAATCTAAAGTATATATGAGTAAACTTGGT
CTGACAGTTACCAATGCTTAATCAGTGAGGCACCTATCTCAGCGATCTGTCTATTTCGTTCATCCATAGT
TGCCTGACTCCCCGTCGTGTAGATAACTACGATACGGGAGGGCTTACCATCTGGCCCCAGTGCTGCAATG
ATACCGCGAGACCCACGCTCACCGGCTCCAGATTTATCAGCAATAAACCAGCCAGCCGGAAGGGCCGAGC
GCAGAAGTGGTCCTGCAACTTTATCCGCCTCCATCCAGTCTATTAATTGTTGCCGGGAAGCTAGAGTAAG
TAGTTCGCCAGTTAATAGTTTGCGCAACGTTGTTGCCATTGCTACAGGCATCGTGGTGTCACGCTCGTCG
TTTGGTATGGCTTCATTCAGCTCCGGTTCCCAACGATCAAGGCGAGTTACATGATCCCCCATGTTGTGCA
AAAAAGCGGTTAGCTCCTTCGGTCCTCCGATCGTTGTCAGAAGTAAGTTGGCCGCAGTGTTATCACTCAT
GGTTATGGCAGCACTGCATAATTCTCTTACTGTCATGCCATCCGTAAGATGCTTTTCTGTGACTGGTGAG
TACTCAACCAAGTCATTCTGAGAATAGTGTATGCGGCGACCGAGTTGCTCTTGCCCGGCGTCAATACGGG
ATAATACCGCGCCACATAGCAGAACTTTAAAAGTGCTCATCATTGGAAAACGTTCTTCGGGGCGAAAACT
CTCAAGGATCTTACCGCTGTTGAGATCCAGTTCGATGTAACCCACTCGTGCACCCAACTGATCTTCAGCA
TCTTTTACTTTCACCAGCGTTTCTGGGTGAGCAAAAACAGGAAGGCAAAATGCCGCAAAAAAGGGAATAA
GGGCGACACGGAAATGTTGAATACTCATACTCTTCCTTTTTCAATATTATTGAAGCATTTATCAGGGTTA
TTGTCTCATGAGCGGATACATATTTGAATGTATTTAGAAAAATAAACAAATAGGGGTTCCGCGCACATTT
CCCCGAAAAGTGCCACCTGACGTCGACGGATCGGGAGATCTCCCGATCCCCTATGGTGCACTCTCAGTAC
AATCTGCTCTGATGCCGCATAGTTAAGCCAGTATCTGCTCCCTGCTTGTGTGTTGGAGGTCGCTGAGTAG
TGCGCGAGCAAAATTTAAGCTACAACAAGGCAAGGCTTGACCGACAATTGCATGAAGAATCTGCTTAGGG
TTAGGCGTTTTGCGCTGCTTCGCGATGTACGGGCCAGATATACGCGTT
